Addgene plasmid #11638: pGEX4T moesin 1-322
Depositing lab: Vijaya Ramesh. Depositing organization: Massachusetts General Hospital. Publication: Interdomain interaction of merlin isoforms and its influence on intermolecular binding to NHE-RF. Gonzalez-Agosti C, Wiederhold T, Herndon ME, Gusella J, Ramesh V. J Biol Chem. 1999 Nov 26. 274(48):34438-42. 10.1074/jbc.274.48.34438 PubMed 10567424.
Backbone
  Vector backbone: pGEX4T1
  Backbone manufacturer: Amersham
  Backbone size w/o insert (bp): 4970
  Vector type: Bacterial Expression
Growth in bacteria
  Bacterial resistance: Ampicillin, 100 μg/mL
  Growth temperature: 37°C
  Growth strain: DH5alpha
  Copy number: High Copy
Gene/Insert
  Gene/Insert name: moesin
  Species: H. sapiens (human)
  Insert size (bp): 968
  Mutation: Amino-terminal half of moesin.
  Entrez Gene: MSN (a.k.a. HEL70, IMD50)
  Tag / fusion protein: GST (N terminal on backbone)
  Cloning method: Restriction Enzyme; 5′ cloning site EcoRI (not destroyed); 3′ cloning site NotI (not destroyed)
  Sequencing primers: 5′ pGEX5'
Terms and licenses: Academic/Nonprofit Terms; Industry Terms: Not Available to Industry
How to cite: pGEX4T moesin 1-322 was a gift from Vijaya Ramesh (Addgene plasmid # 11638 ; http://n2t.net/addgene:11638 ; RRID:Addgene_11638)
