[The description below was written by a language model from this plasmid's Addgene catalogue record.]
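Description:
pGEX4T moesin 1-322 is a bacterial expression plasmid built on the commercial pGEX4T1 backbone (about 4.97 kb without insert). It produces the amino-terminal half of human moesin (MSN) as a glutathione S-transferase fusion protein. The plasmid is maintained in E. coli at high copy number and selected with ampicillin. The roughly 968 bp insert, which by the construct name encodes residues 1–322, was placed between the EcoRI and NotI sites of the polylinker. Both sites remain intact, so the fragment can be excised or exchanged. GST is supplied by the backbone and sits at the N terminus of the moesin fragment.

The record does not list the promoter or other regulatory elements. Vectors of the pGEX-4T series generally drive the GST fusion from an IPTG-inducible tac promoter, carry a lacI repressor gene, and encode a thrombin cleavage site between GST and the cloned protein, but no feature table was provided to confirm these parts here. Moesin belongs to the ezrin/radixin/moesin family, and its amino-terminal half corresponds broadly to the region these proteins use to bind membrane-associated partners.

A GST fusion of this kind is typically purified on glutathione resin and used as bait in pull-down or in vitro binding assays. That use fits the associated publication, which examined interdomain interactions of merlin isoforms and how they influence binding to the adaptor protein NHE-RF. The record does not state the specific experimental role of this moesin fragment in that study.
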