>Addgene plasmid #11638 | pGEX4T moesin 1-322 | addgene partial sequence | sequence record 18371 | 11638 with pGEX5'
TGGTTCCGCGTGGATCCCCGGAATTCATGCCCAAAACGATCAGTGTGCGTGTGACCACCATGGATGCAGA
GCTGGAGTTTGCCATCCAGCCCAACACCACCGGGAAGCAGCTATTTGACCAGGTGGTGAAAACTATTGGC
TTGAGGGAAGTTTGGTTCTTTGGTCTGCAGTACCAGGACACTAAAGGTTTCTCCACCTGGCTGAAACTCA
ATAAGAAGGTGACTGCCCAGGATGTGTGGAAGGAAAGCCCCCTGCTCTTTAAGTTCCGTGCCAAGTTCTA
CCCTGAGGATGTGTCCGAGGAATTGATTCAGGACATCACTCAGCGCCTGTTCTTTCTGCAAGTGAAAGAG
GGCATTCTCAATGATGATATTTACTGCCCGCCTGAGACCGCTGTGCTGCTGGCCTCGTATGCTGTCCAGT
CTAAGTATGGCGACTTCAATAAGGAAGTGCATAAGTCTGGCTACCTGGCCGGAGACAAGTTGCTCCCGCA
GAGAGTCCTGGAACAGCACAAACTCAACAAGGACCAGTGGGAGGAGCGGATCCAGGTGTGGCATGAGGAA
CACCGTGGCATGCTCANGGAGGATGCTGTCCTGGAATATCTGAAGATTGCTCAAGATCTGGAGATGTATG
GTGTGAACTACTTCAGCATCAAG
